>Addgene plasmid #51501 | pLSLGFP.R | depositor full sequence | sequence record 78618 | pLSLGFP.R sequence 12414 bps
CAAACCATCCGGCCCGGTACAAATCGGCGCGGCGCTGGGTGATGACCTGGTGGAGAAGTTGAAGGCCGCG
CAGGCCGCCCAGCGGCAACGCATCGAGGCAGAAGCACGCCCCGGTGAATCGTGGCAAGCGGCCGCTGATC
GAATCCGCAAAGAATCCCGGCAACCGCCGGCAGCCGGTGCGCCGTCGATTAGGAAGCCGCCCAAGGGCGA
CGAGCAACCAGATTTTTTCGTTCCGATGCTCTATGACGTGGGCACCCGCGATAGTCGCAGCATCATGGAC
GTGGCCGTTTTCCGTCTGTCGAAGCGTGACCGACGAGCTGGCGAGGTGATCCGCTACGAGCTTCCAGACG
GGCACGTAGAGGTTTCCGCAGGGCCGGCCGGCATGGCCAGTGTGTGGGATTACGACCTGGTACTGATGGC
GGTTTCCCATCTAACCGAATCCATGAACCGATACCGGGAAGGGAAGGGAGACAAGCCCGGCCGCGTGTTC
CGTCCACACGTTGCGGACGTACTCAAGTTCTGCCGGCGAGCCGATGGCGGAAAGCAGAAAGACGACCTGG
TAGAAACCTGCATTCGGTTAAACACCACGCACGTTGCCATGCAGCGTACGAAGAAGGCCAAGAACGGCCG
CCTGGTGACGGTATCCGAGGGTGAAGCCTTGATTAGCCGCTACAAGATCGTAAAGAGCGAAACCGGGCGG
CCGGAGTACATCGAGATCGAGCTAGCTGATTGGATGTACCGCGAGATCACAGAAGGCAAGAACCCGGACG
TGCTGACGGTTCACCCCGATTACTTTTTGATCGATCCCGGCATCGGCCGTTTTCTCTACCGCCTGGCACG
CCGCGCCGCAGGCAAGGCAGAAGCCAGATGGTTGTTCAAGACGATCTACGAACGCAGTGGCAGCGCCGGA
GAGTTCAAGAAGTTCTGTTTCACCGTGCGCAAGCTGATCGGGTCAAATGACCTGCCGGAGTACGATTTGA
AGGAGGAGGCGGGGCAGGCTGGCCCGATCCTAGTCATGCGCTACCGCAACCTGATCGAGGGCGAAGCATC
CGCCGGTTCCTAATGTACGGAGCAGATGCTAGGGCAAATTGCCCTAGCAGGGGAAAAAGGTCGAAAAGGC
CTCTTTCCTGTGGATAGCACGTACATTGGGAACCCAAAGCCGTACATTGGGAACCGGAACCCGTACATTG
GGAACCCAAAGCCGTACATTGGGAACCGGTCACACATGTAAGTGACTGATATAAAAGAGAAAAAAGGCGA
TTTTTCCGCCTAAAACTCTTTAAAACTTATTAAAACTCTTAAAACCCGCCTGGCCTGTGCATAACTGTCT
GGCCAGCGCACAGCCGAAGAGCTGCAAAAAGCGCCTACCCTTCGGTCGCTGCGCTCCCTACGCCCCGCCG
CTTCGCGTCGGCCTATCGCGGCCGCTGGCCGCTCAAAAATGGCTGGCCTACGGCCAGGCAATCTACCAGG
GCGCGGACAAGCCGCGCCGTCGCCACTCGACCGCCGGCGCCCACATCAAGGCACCCTGCCTCGCGCGTTT
CGGTGATGACGGTGAAAACCTCTGACACATGCAGCTCCCGGAAACGGTCACAGCTTGTCTGTAAGCGGAT
GCCGGGAGCAGACAAGCCCGTCAGGGCGCGTCAGCGGGTGTTGGCGGGTGTCGGGGCGCAGCCATGACCC
AGTCACGTAGCGATAGCGGAGTGTATACTGGCTTAACTATGCGGCATCAGAGCAGATTGTACTGAGAGTG
CACCATATGCGGTGTGAAATACCGCACAGATGCGTAAGGAGAAAATACCGCATCAGGCGCTCTTCCGCTT
CCTCGCTCACTGACTCGCTGCGCTCGGTCGTTCGGCTGCGGCGAGCGGTATCAGCTCACTCAAAGGCGGT
AATACGGTTATCCACAGAATCAGGGGATAACGCAGGAAAGAACATGTGAGCAAAAGGCCAGCAAAAGGCC
AGGAACCGTAAAAAGGCCGCGTTGCTGGCGTTTTTCCATAGGCTCCGCCCCCCTGACGAGCATCACAAAA
ATCGACGCTCAAGTCAGAGGTGGCGAAACCCGACAGGACTATAAAGATACCAGGCGTTTCCCCCTGGAAG
CTCCCTCGTGCGCTCTCCTGTTCCGACCCTGCCGCTTACCGGATACCTGTCCGCCTTTCTCCCTTCGGGA
AGCGTGGCGCTTTCTCATAGCTCACGCTGTAGGTATCTCAGTTCGGTGTAGGTCGTTCGCTCCAAGCTGG
GCTGTGTGCACGAACCCCCCGTTCAGCCCGACCGCTGCGCCTTATCCGGTAACTATCGTCTTGAGTCCAA
CCCGGTAAGACACGACTTATCGCCACTGGCAGCAGCCACTGGTAACAGGATTAGCAGAGCGAGGTATGTA
GGCGGTGCTACAGAGTTCTTGAAGTGGTGGCCTAACTACGGCTACACTAGAAGGACAGTATTTGGTATCT
GCGCTCTGCTGAAGCCAGTTACCTTCGGAAAAAGAGTTGGTAGCTCTTGATCCGGCAAACAAACCACCGC
TGGTAGCGGTGGTTTTTTTGTTTGCAAGCAGCAGATTACGCGCAGAAAAAAAGGATCTCAAGAAGATCCT
TTGATCTTTTCTACGGGGTCTGACGCTCAGTGGAACGAAAACTCACGTTAAGGGATTTTGGTCATGCATT
CTAGGTACTAAAACAATTCATCCAGTAAAATATAATATTTTATTTTCTCCCAATCAGGCTTGATCCCCAG
TAAGTCAAAAAATAGCTCGACATACTGTTCTTCCCCGATATCCTCCCTGATCGACCGGACGCAGAAGGCA
ATGTCATACCACTTGTCCGCCCTGCCGCTTCTCCCAAGATCAATAAAGCCACTTACTTTGCCATCTTTCA
CAAAGATGTTGCTGTCTCCCAGGTCGCCGTGGGAAAAGACAAGTTCCTCTTCGGGCTTTTCCGTCTTTAA
AAAATCATACAGCTCGCGCGGATCTTTAAATGGAGTGTCTTCTTCCCAGTTTTCGCAATCCACATCGGCC
AGATCGTTATTCAGTAAGTAATCCAATTCGGCTAAGCGGCTGTCTAAGCTATTCGTATAGGGACAATCCG
ATATGTCGATGGAGTGAAAGAGCCTGATGCACTCCGCATACAGCTCGATAATCTTTTCAGGGCTTTGTTC
ATCTTCATACTCTTCCGAGCAAAGGACGCCATCGGCCTCACTCATGAGCAGATTGCTCCAGCCATCATGC
CGTTCAAAGTGCAGGACCTTTGGAACAGGCAGCTTTCCTTCCAGCCATAGCATCATGTCCTTTTCCCGTT
CCACATCATAGGTGGTCCCTTTATACCGGCTGTCCGTCATTTTTAAATATAGGTTTTCATTTTCTCCCAC
CAGCTTATATACCTTAGCAGGAGACATTCCTTCCGTATCTTTTACGCAGCGGTATTTTTCGATCAGTTTT
TTCAATTCCGGTGATATTCTCATTTTAGCCATTTATTATTTCCTTCCTCTTTTCTACAGTATTTAAAGAT
ACCCCAAGAAGCTAATTATAACAAGACGAACTCCAATTCACTGTTCCTTGCATTCTAAAACCTTAAATAC
CAGAAAACAGCTTTTTCAAAGTTGTTTTCAAAGTTGGCGTATAACATAGTATCGACGGAGCCGATTTTGA
AACCGCGGTGATCACAGGCAGCAACGCTCTGTCATCGTTACAATCAACATGCTACCCTCCGCGAGATCAT
CCGTGTTTCAAACCCGGCAGCTTAGTTGCCGTTCTTCCGAATAGCATCGGTAACATGAGCAAAGTCTGCC
GCCTTACAACGGCTCTCCCGCTGACGCCGTCCCGGACTGATGGGCTGCCTGTATCGAGTGGTGATTTTGT
GCCGAGCTGCCGGTCGGGGAGCTGTTGGCTGGCTGGTGGCAGGATATATTGTGGTGTAAACAAATTGACG
CTTAGACAACTTAATAACACATTGCGGACGTTTTTAATGTACTGAATTAACGCCGAATTAATTCGGGGGA
TCTGGATTTTAGTACTGGATTTTGGTTTTAGGAATTAGAAATTTTATTGATAGAAGTATTTTACAAATAC
AAATACATACTAAGGGTTTCTTATATGCTCAACACATGAGCGAAACCCTATAGGAACCCTAATTCCCTTA
TCTGGGAACTACTCACACATTATTATGGAGAAAATAGAGCTTGTCGATCGTTAATTAATCACCTCCAAGA
TCCCGGACGAGTGCTGGGGCGTCGGTTTCCACTATCGGCGAGTACTTCTACACAGCCATCGGTCCAGACG
GCCGCGCTTCTGCGGGCGATTTGTGTACGCCCGACAGTCCCGGCTCCGGATCGGACGATTGCGTCGCATC
GACCCTGCGCCCAAGCTGCATCATCGAAATTGCCGTCAACCAAGCTCTGATAGAGTTGGTCAAGACCAAT
GCGGAGCATATACGCCCGGAGCCGCGGCGATCCTGCAAGCTCCGGATGCCTCCGCTCGAAGTAGCGCGTC
TGCTGCTCCATACAAGCCAACCACGGCCTCCAGAAGAAGATGTTGGCGACCTCGTATTGGGAATCCCCGA
ACATCGCCTCGCTCCAGTCAATGACCGCTGTTATGCGGCCATTGTCCGTCAGGACATTGTTGGAGCCGAA
ATCCGCGTGCACGAGGTGCCGGACTTCGGGGCAGTCCTCGGCCCAAAGCATCAGCTCATCGAGAGCCTGC
GCGACGGACGCACTGACGGTGTCGTCCATCACAGTTTGCCAGTGATACACATGGGGATCAGCAATCGCGC
ATATGAAATCACGCCATGTAGTGTATTGACCGATTCCTTGCGGTCCGAATGGGCCGAACCCGCTCGTCTG
GCTAAGATCGGCCGCAGCGATCGCATCCATGGCCTCCGCGACCGGCTGCAGAACAGCGGGCAGTTCGGTT
TCAGGCAGGTCTTGCAACGTGACACCCTGTGCACGGCGGGAGATGCAATAGGTCAGGCTCTCGCTGAATT
CCCCAATGTCAAGCACTTCCGGAATCGGGAGCGCGGCCGATGCAAAGTGCCGATAAACATAACGATCTTT
GTAGAAACCATCGGCGCAGCTATTTACCCGCAGGACATATCCACGCCCTCCTACATCGAAGCTGAAAGCA
CGAGATTCTTCGCCCTCCGAGAGCTGCATCAGGTCGGACACGCTGTCGAACTTTTCGATCAGAAACTTCT
CGACAGACGTCGCGGTGAGTTCAGGCTTTTTCATCCTAGGAGAGATAGATTTGTAGAGAGAGACTGGTGA
TTTCAGCGTGTCCTCTCCAAATGAAATGAACTTCCTTATATAGAGGAAGGTCTTGCGAAGGATAGTGGGA
TTGTGCGTCATCCCTTACGTCAGTGGAGATATCACATCAATCCACTTGCTTTGAAGACGTGGTTGGAACG
TCTTCTTTTTCCACGATGCTCCTCGTGGGTGGGGGTCCATCTTTGGGACCACTGTCGGCAGAGGCATCTT
GAACGATAGCCTTTCCTTTATCGCAATGATGGCATTTGTAGGTGCCACCTTCCTTTTCTACTGTCCTTTT
GATGAAGTGACAGATAGCTGGGCAATGGAATCCGAGGAGGTTTCCCGATATTACCCTTTGTTGAAAAGTC
TCAATAGCCCTTTGGTCTTCTGAGACTGTATCTTTGATATTCTTGGAGTAGACGAGAGTGTCGTGCTCCA
CCATGTTATCACATCAATCCACTTGCTTTGAAGACGTGGTTGGAACGTCTTCTTTTTCCACGATGCTCCT
CGTGGGTGGGGGTCCATCTTTGGGACCACTGTCGGCAGAGGCATCTTGAACGATAGCCTTTCCTTTATCG
CAATGATGGCATTTGTAGGTGCCACCTTCCTTTTCTACTGTCCTTTTGATGAAGTGACAGATAGCTGGGC
AATGGAATCCGAGGAGGTTTCCCGATATTACCCTTTGTTGAAAAGTCTCAATAGCCCTTTGGTCTTCTGA
GACTGTATCTTTGATATTCTTGGAGTAGACGAGAGTGTCGTGCTCCACCATGTCGACTATCGGACGAGCT
CAAAGTTTAACGCGTTAGCAGAAGGCATGTTGTTGTGACTCCGAGGGGTTGCCTCAAACTCTATCTTATA
ACCGGCGTGGAGGCATGGAGGCAGGGGTATTTTGGTCATTTTAATAGATAGTGGAAAATGACGTGGAATT
TACTTAAAGACGAAGTCTTTGCGACAAGGGGGGGCCCACGCCGAATTTAATATTACCGGCGTGGCCCCCC
CTTATCGCGAGTGCTTTAGCACGAGCGGTCCAGATTTAAAGTAGAAAATTTCCCGCCCACTAGGGTTAAA
GGTGTTCACACTATAAAAGCATATACGATGTGATGGTATTTGATGGAGCGTATATTGTATCAGGTATTTC
CGTTGGATACGAATTATTCGTACGACCCTCGGCGCGCCGAGAACTTCCAGAGCTTTGGGTACGTCACCTG
ATAGTTTAAACGGTCCCCAGATTTGCCTTTTCAATTTCAGAAAGAATGCTAACCCACAGATGGTTAGAGA
GGCTTACGCAGCAGGTCTCATCAAGACGATCTACCCGAGCAATAATCTCCAGGAAATCAAATACCTTCCC
AAGAAGGTTAAAGATGCAGTCAAAAGATTCAGGACTAACTGCATCAAGAACACAGAGAAAGATATATTTC
TCAAGATCAGAAGTACTATTCCAGTATGGACGATTCAAGGCTTGCTTCACAAACCAAGGCAAGTAATAGA
GATTGGAGTCTCTAAAAAGGTAGTTCCCACTGAATCAAAGGCCATGGAGTCAAAGATTCAAATAGAGGAC
CTAACAGAACTCGCCGTAAAGACTGGCGAACAGTTCATACAGAGTCTCTTACGACTCAATGACAAGAAGA
AAATCTTCGTCAACATGGTGGAGCACGACACACTTGTCTACTCCAAAAATATCAAAGATACAGTCTCAGA
AGACCAAAGGGCAATTGAGACTTTTCAACAAAGGGTAATATCCGGAAACCTCCTCGGATTCCATTGCCCA
GCTATCTGTCACTTTATTGTGAAGATAGTGGAAAAGGAAGGTGGCTCCTACAAATGCCATCATTGCGATA
AAGGAAAGGCCATCGTTGAAGATGCCTCTGCCGACAGTGGTCCCAAAGATGGACCCCCACCCACGAGGAG
CATCGTGGAAAAAGAAGACGTTCCAACCACGTCTTCAAAGCAAGTGGATTGATGTGATATCTCCACTGAC
GTAAGGGATGACGCACAATCCCACTATCCTTCGCAAGACCCTTCCTCTATATAAGGAAGTTCATTTCATT
TGGAGAGAACACGGGGGACTCTAGAATGGTGAGTAAAGGAGAAGAACTTTTCACTGGAGTTGTCCCAATT
CTTGTTGAATTAGATGGTGATGTTAATGGGCACAAATTTTCTGTCAGTGGAGAGGGTGAAGGTGATGCAA
CATACGGAAAACTTACCCTTAAATTTATTTGCACTACTGGAAAACTACCTGTTCCATGGCCAACCCTGGT
CACCACCCTGACCTACGGCGTGCAGTGCTTCTCCCGTTACCCTGATCATATGAAGCGGCACGACTTCTTC
AAGAGCGCCATGCCTGAGGGATACGTGCAGGAGAGGACCATCTTCTTCAAGGACGACGGGAACTACAAGA
CACGTGCTGAAGTCAAGTTTGAGGGAGACACCCTCGTCAACAGGATCGAGCTTAAGGGAATCGATTTCAA
GGAGGACGGAAACATCCTCGGCCACAAGTTGGAATACAACTACAACTCCCACAACGTATACATCATGGCC
GACAAGCAAAAGAACGGCATCAAAGCCAACTTCAAGACCCGCCACAACATCGAAGACGGCGGCGTGCAAC
TCGCTGATCATTATCAACAAAATACTCCAATTGGCGATGGCCCTGTCCTTTTACCAGACAACCATTACCT
GTCCACACAATCTGCCCTTTCGAAAGATCCCAACGAAAAGAGAGACCACATGGTCCTTCTTGAGTTTGTA
ACAGCTGCTGGGATTACACATGGCATGGATGAACTATACAAATAAAGCTCGAATTTCCCCGATCGTTCAA
ACATTTGGCAATAAAGTTTCTTAAGATTGAATCCTGTTGCCGGTCTTGCGATGATTATCATATAATTTCT
GTTGAATTACGTTAAGCATGTAATAATTAACATGTAATGCATGACGTTATTTATGAGATGGGTTTTTATG
ATTAGAGTCCCGCAATTATACATTTAATACGCGATAGAAAACAAAATATAGCGCGCAAACTAGGATAAAT
TATCGCGCGCGGTGTCATCTATGTTACTAGATCGTGGGCCCAGCTCCAGACGTCGCGGTGGTGGCTCGAG
CGCGTAGTCCTCGGTAATATCGCAGAACAAAAGTACCTGATATCGAGTGTACTTCAAGTCAGTGGGAAAT
CAATAAAATGATTATTTTATGAATATATTTCATTGTGCAAGTAGATAGAAATTACATATGTTACATAACA
CACGAAATAAACAAAAAAAGACAATCCAAAAACAAACACCCCAAAAAAAATAATCACTTTAGATAAACTC
GTATGAGGAGAGGCACGTTCAGTGACTCGACGATTCCCGAGCAAAAAAAGTCTCCCCGTCACACATGTAG
TGGGTGACGCAATTATCTTTAAAGTAATCCTTCTGTTGACTTGTCATTGATAACATCCAGTCTTCGTCAG
GATTGCAAAGAATTATAGAAGGGATCCCACCTTTTATTTTCTTCTTTTTTCCATATTTAGGGTTGACAGT
GAAATCAGACTGGCAACCTATTAATTGCTTCCACAATGGGACGAACTTGAAGGGGATGTCGTCGATGATA
TTATAGGTGGCGTGTTCATCGTAGTTGGTGAAATCGATGGTACCGTTCCAATAGTTGTGTCGTCCGAGAC
TTCTAGCCCAGGTGGTCTTTCCGGTACGAGTTGGTCCGCAGATGTAGAGGCTGGGGTGTCGGATTCCATT
CCTTCCATTGTCCTTGTTAAATCGGCCATCCATTCAAGGTCAGATTGAGCTTGTTGGTATGAGACAGGAT
GTATGTAAGTATAAGCGTCTATGCTTACATGGTATAGATGGGTTTCCCTCCAGGAGTGTAGATCTTCGTG
GCAGCGAAGATCTGATTCTGTGAAGGGCGACACATACGGTTCAGGTTGTGGAGGGAATAATTTGTTGGCT
GAATATTCCAGCCATTGAAGCTTTGTTGCCCATTCATGAGGGAATTCTTCCTTGATCATGTCAAGATATT
CCTCCTTAGACGTTGCAGTCTGGATAATAGTTCTCCATCGTGCGTCAGATTTGCGAGGAGAAACCTTATG
ATCTCGGAAATCTCCTCTGGTTTTAATATCTCCGTCCTTTGATATGTAATCAAGGACTTGTTTAGAGTTT
CTAGCTGGCTGGATATTAGGGTGATTTCCTTCAAAATCGAAAAAAGAAGGATCCCTAATACAAGGTTTTT
TATCAAGCTGGAGAAGAGCATGATAGTGGGTAGTGCCATCTTGATGAAGCTCAGAAGCAACACCAAGGAA
GAAAATAAGAAAAGGTGTGAGTTTCTCCCAGAGAAACTGGAATAAATCATCTCTTTGAGATGAGCACTTG
GGATAGGTAAGGAAAACATATTTAGATTGGAGTCTGAAGTTCTTACTAGCAGAAGGCATGTTGTTGTGAC
TCCGAGGGGTTGCCTCAAACTCTATCTTATAACCGGCGTGGAGGCATGGAGGCAGGGGTATTTTGGTCAT
TTTAATAGATAGTGGAAAATGACGTGGAATTTACTTAAAGACGAAGTCTTTGCGACAAGGGGGGGCCCAC
GCCGAATTTAATATTACCGGCGTGGCCCCCCCTTATCGCGAGTGCTTTAGCACGAGCGGTCCAGATTTAA
AGTAGAAAATTTCCCGCCCACTAGGGTTAAAGGTGTTCACACTATAAAAGCATATACGATGTGATGGTAT
TTGATGGAGCGTATATTGTATCAGGTATTTCCGTTGGATACGAATTATTCGTACGACCCTCATAGTTTAA
ACTATCAGTGTTTGACAGGATATATTGGCGGGTAAACCTAAGAGAAAAGAGCGTTTATTAGAATAACGGA
TATTTAAAAGGGCGTGAAAAGGTTTATCCGTTCGTCCATTTGTATGTGCATGCCAACCACAGGGTTCCCC
TCGGGATCAAAGTACTTTGATCCAACCCCTCCGCTGCTATAGTGCAGTCGGCTTCTGACGTTCAGTGCAG
CCGTCTTCTGAAAACGACATGTCGCACAAGTCCTAAGTTACGCGACAGGCTGCCGCCCTGCCCTTTTCCT
GGCGTTTTCTTGTCGCGTGTTTTAGTCGCATAAAGTAGAATACTTGCGACTAGAACCGGAGACATTACGC
CATGAACAAGAGCGCCGCCGCTGGCCTGCTGGGCTATGCCCGCGTCAGCACCGACGACCAGGACTTGACC
AACCAACGGGCCGAACTGCACGCGGCCGGCTGCACCAAGCTGTTTTCCGAGAAGATCACCGGCACCAGGC
GCGACCGCCCGGAGCTGGCCAGGATGCTTGACCACCTACGCCCTGGCGACGTTGTGACAGTGACCAGGCT
AGACCGCCTGGCCCGCAGCACCCGCGACCTACTGGACATTGCCGAGCGCATCCAGGAGGCCGGCGCGGGC
CTGCGTAGCCTGGCAGAGCCGTGGGCCGACACCACCACGCCGGCCGGCCGCATGGTGTTGACCGTGTTCG
CCGGCATTGCCGAGTTCGAGCGTTCCCTAATCATCGACCGCACCCGGAGCGGGCGCGAGGCCGCCAAGGC
CCGAGGCGTGAAGTTTGGCCCCCGCCCTACCCTCACCCCGGCACAGATCGCGCACGCCCGCGAGCTGATC
GACCAGGAAGGCCGCACCGTGAAAGAGGCGGCTGCACTGCTTGGCGTGCATCGCTCGACCCTGTACCGCG
CACTTGAGCGCAGCGAGGAAGTGACGCCCACCGAGGCCAGGCGGCGCGGTGCCTTCCGTGAGGACGCATT
GACCGAGGCCGACGCCCTGGCGGCCGCCGAGAATGAACGCCAAGAGGAACAAGCATGAAACCGCACCAGG
ACGGCCAGGACGAACCGTTTTTCATTACCGAAGAGATCGAGGCGGAGATGATCGCGGCCGGGTACGTGTT
CGAGCCGCCCGCGCACGGCTCAACCGTGCGGCTGCATGAAATCCTGGCCGGTTTGTCTGATGCCAAGCTG
GCGGCCTGGCCGGCCAGCTTGGCCGCTGAAGAAACCGAGCGCCGCCGTCTAAAAAGGTGATGTGTATTTG
AGTAAAACAGCTTGCGTCATGCGGTCGCTGCGTATATGATGCGATGAGTAAATAAACAAATACGCAAGGG
GAACGCATGAAGGTTATCGCTGTACTTAACCAGAAAGGCGGGTCAGGCAAGACGACCATCGCAACCCATC
TAGCCCGCGCCCTGCAACTCGCCGGGGCCGATGTTCTGTTAGTCGATTCCGATCCCCAGGGCAGTGCCCG
CGATTGGGCGGCCGTGCGGGAAGATCAACCGCTAACCGTTGTCGGCATCGACCGCCCGACGATTGACCGC
GACGTGAAGGCCATCGGCCGGCGCGACTTCGTAGTGATCGACGGAGCGCCCCAGGCGGCGGACTTGGCTG
TGTCCGCGATCAAGGCAGCCGACTTCGTGCTGATTCCGGTGCAGCCAAGCCCTTACGACATATGGGCCAC
CGCCGACCTGGTGGAGCTGGTTAAGCAGCGCATTGAGGTCACGGATGGAAGGCTACAAGCGGCCTTTGTC
GTGTCGCGGGCGATCAAAGGCACGCGCATCGGCGGTGAGGTTGCCGAGGCGCTGGCCGGGTACGAGCTGC
CCATTCTTGAGTCCCGTATCACGCAGCGCGTGAGCTACCCAGGCACTGCCGCCGCCGGCACAACCGTTCT
TGAATCAGAACCCGAGGGCGACGCTGCCCGCGAGGTCCAGGCGCTGGCCGCTGAAATTAAATCAAAACTC
ATTTGAGTTAATGAGGTAAAGAGAAAATGAGCAAAAGCACAAACACGCTAAGTGCCGGCCGTCCGAGCGC
ACGCAGCAGCAAGGCTGCAACGTTGGCCAGCCTGGCAGACACGCCAGCCATGAAGCGGGTCAACTTTCAG
TTGCCGGCGGAGGATCACACCAAGCTGAAGATGTACGCGGTACGCCAAGGCAAGACCATTACCGAGCTGC
TATCTGAATACATCGCGCAGCTACCAGAGTAAATGAGCAAATGAATAAATGAGTAGATGAATTTTAGCGG
CTAAAGGAGGCGGCATGGAAAATCAAGAACAACCAGGCACCGACGCCGTGGAATGCCCCATGTGTGGAGG
AACGGGCGGTTGGCCAGGCGTAAGCGGCTGGGTTGTCTGCCGGCCCTGCAATGGCACTGGAACCCCCAAG
CCCGAGGAATCGGCGTGACGGTCG
Features (pLannotate 1.2.2; 19 found; start..end, strand, type, name):
   1129..1323    +  rep_origin     pVS1 oriV: origin of replication for the Pseudomonas plasmid pVS1 (Heeb et al., 2000)
   1526..1565    +  CDS            rop (fragment): Rop protein, which maintains plasmids at low copy number; rop
   1667..1807    +  misc_feature   bom: basis of mobility region from pBR322
   1993..2581    -  rep_origin     ori: high-copy-number ColE1/pMB1/pBR322/pUC origin of replication
   2668..3462    -  CDS            KanR: aminoglycoside phosphotransferase; aphA-3; confers resistance to kanamycin
   3887..3911    +  misc_feature   LB T-DNA repeat: left border repeat from nopaline C58 T-DNA
   3989..4163    -  polyA_signal   CaMV poly(A) signal: cauliflower mosaic virus polyadenylation signal
   4204..5214    -  CDS            HygR: aminoglycoside phosphotransferase from E. coli; aph(4)-Ia; confers resistance to hygromycin
   5253..5930    -  promoter       CaMV 35S promoter (enhanced): cauliflower mosaic virus 35S promoter with a duplicated enhancer region
   6343..6399    +  CDS            MP_BEYDV (fragment): Protein inferred from homology: Swiss-Prot protein existence level 3. Involved in the viral transport within, and between cells. From Bean yellow dwarf virus (BeYDV).
   6946..7287    +  promoter       CaMV 35S promoter: strong constitutive promoter from cauliflower mosaic virus
   7306..8022    +  CDS            sg12: sg12 is a basic (constitutively fluorescent) long stokes shift fluorescent protein published in 1997, derived from Aequorea victoria.
   8041..8293    +  terminator     NOS terminator: nopaline synthase terminator and poly(A) signal
   8774..9649    -  CDS            REPA_BEYDV: Experimental evidence at protein level: Swiss-Prot protein existence level 1. Implicated in enhancement of V-sense gene expression. Acts a an inhibitor of C-sense gene transcription. From Bean yellow dwarf virus (BeYDV).
   9944..10000   +  CDS            MP_BEYDV (fragment): Protein inferred from homology: Swiss-Prot protein existence level 3. Involved in the viral transport within, and between cells. From Bean yellow dwarf virus (BeYDV).
  10023..10047   +  misc_feature   RB T-DNA repeat: right border repeat from nopaline C58 T-DNA
  10386..10787   +  CDS            Y4CG_SINFN (fragment): Protein inferred from homology: Swiss-Prot protein existence level 3. From Sinorhizobium fredii (strain NBRC 101917 / NGR234).
  11347..11976   +  CDS            pVS1 StaA: stability protein from the Pseudomonas plasmid pVS1 (Heeb et al., 2000)
  12409..1063    +  CDS            pVS1 RepA (fragment) (across the origin): replication protein from the Pseudomonas plasmid pVS1 (Heeb et al., 2000)
