>Addgene plasmid #51501 | pLSLGFP.R | addgene full sequence | sequence record 261239 | Addgene NGS Result
CCATCCGGCCCGGTACAAATCGGCGCGGCGCTGGGTGATGACCTGGTGGAGAAGTTGAAGGCCGCGCAGG
CCGCCCAGCGGCAACGCATCGAGGCAGAAGCACGCCCCGGTGAATCGTGGCAAGCGGCCGCTGATCGAAT
CCGCAAAGAATCCCGGCAACCGCCGGCAGCCGGTGCGCCGTCGATTAGGAAGCCGCCCAAGGGCGACGAG
CAACCAGATTTTTTCGTTCCGATGCTCTATGACGTGGGCACCCGCGATAGTCGCAGCATCATGGACGTGG
CCGTTTTCCGTCTGTCGAAGCGTGACCGACGAGCTGGCGAGGTGATCCGCTACGAGCTTCCAGACGGGCA
CGTAGAGGTTTCCGCAGGGCCGGCCGGCATGGCCAGTGTGTGGGATTACGACCTGGTACTGATGGCGGTT
TCCCATCTAACCGAATCCATGAACCGATACCGGGAAGGGAAGGGAGACAAGCCCGGCCGCGTGTTCCGTC
CACACGTTGCGGACGTACTCAAGTTCTGCCGGCGAGCCGATGGCGGAAAGCAGAAAGACGACCTGGTAGA
AACCTGCATTCGGTTAAACACCACGCACGTTGCCATGCAGCGTACGAAGAAGGCCAAGAACGGCCGCCTG
GTGACGGTATCCGAGGGTGAAGCCTTGATTAGCCGCTACAAGATCGTAAAGAGCGAAACCGGGCGGCCGG
AGTACATCGAGATCGAGCTAGCTGATTGGATGTACCGCGAGATCACAGAAGGCAAGAACCCGGACGTGCT
GACGGTTCACCCCGATTACTTTTTGATCGATCCCGGCATCGGCCGTTTTCTCTACCGCCTGGCACGCCGC
GCCGCAGGCAAGGCAGAAGCCAGATGGTTGTTCAAGACGATCTACGAACGCAGTGGCAGCGCCGGAGAGT
TCAAGAAGTTCTGTTTCACCGTGCGCAAGCTGATCGGGTCAAATGACCTGCCGGAGTACGATTTGAAGGA
GGAGGCGGGGCAGGCTGGCCCGATCCTAGTCATGCGCTACCGCAACCTGATCGAGGGCGAAGCATCCGCC
GGTTCCTAATGTACGGAGCAGATGCTAGGGCAAATTGCCCTAGCAGGGGAAAAAGGTCGAAAAGGCCTCT
TTCCTGTGGATAGCACGTACATTGGGAACCCAAAGCCGTACATTGGGAACCGGAACCCGTACATTGGGAA
CCCAAAGCCGTACATTGGGAACCGGTCACACATGTAAGTGACTGATATAAAAGAGAAAAAAGGCGATTTT
TCCGCCTAAAACTCTTTAAAACTTATTAAAACTCTTAAAACCCGCCTGGCCTGTGCATAACTGTCTGGCC
AGCGCACAGCCGAAGAGCTGCAAAAAGCGCCTACCCTTCGGTCGCTGCGCTCCCTACGCCCCGCCGCTTC
GCGTCGGCCTATCGCGGCCGCTGGCCGCTCAAAAATGGCTGGCCTACGGCCAGGCAATCTACCAGGGCGC
GGACAAGCCGCGCCGTCGCCACTCGACCGCCGGCGCCCACATCAAGGCACCCTGCCTCGCGCGTTTCGGT
GATGACGGTGAAAACCTCTGACACATGCAGCTCCCGGAAACGGTCACAGCTTGTCTGTAAGCGGATGCCG
GGAGCAGACAAGCCCGTCAGGGCGCGTCAGCGGGTGTTGGCGGGTGTCGGGGCGCAGCCATGACCCAGTC
ACGTAGCGATAGCGGAGTGTATACTGGCTTAACTATGCGGCATCAGAGCAGATTGTACTGAGAGTGCACC
ATATGCGGTGTGAAATACCGCACAGATGCGTAAGGAGAAAATACCGCATCAGGCGCTCTTCCGCTTCCTC
GCTCACTGACTCGCTGCGCTCGGTCGTTCGGCTGCGGCGAGCGGTATCAGCTCACTCAAAGGCGGTAATA
CGGTTATCCACAGAATCAGGGGATAACGCAGGAAAGAACATGTGAGCAAAAGGCCAGCAAAAGGCCAGGA
ACCGTAAAAAGGCCGCGTTGCTGGCGTTTTTCCATAGGCTCCGCCCCCCTGACGAGCATCACAAAAATCG
ACGCTCAAGTCAGAGGTGGCGAAACCCGACAGGACTATAAAGATACCAGGCGTTTCCCCCTGGAAGCTCC
CTCGTGCGCTCTCCTGTTCCGACCCTGCCGCTTACCGGATACCTGTCCGCCTTTCTCCCTTCGGGAAGCG
TGGCGCTTTCTCATAGCTCACGCTGTAGGTATCTCAGTTCGGTGTAGGTCGTTCGCTCCAAGCTGGGCTG
TGTGCACGAACCCCCCGTTCAGCCCGACCGCTGCGCCTTATCCGGTAACTATCGTCTTGAGTCCAACCCG
GTAAGACACGACTTATCGCCACTGGCAGCAGCCACTGGTAACAGGATTAGCAGAGCGAGGTATGTAGGCG
GTGCTACAGAGTTCTTGAAGTGGTGGCCTAACTACGGCTACACTAGAAGGACAGTATTTGGTATCTGCGC
TCTGCTGAAGCCAGTTACCTTCGGAAAAAGAGTTGGTAGCTCTTGATCCGGCAAACAAACCACCGCTGGT
AGCGGTGGTTTTTTTGTTTGCAAGCAGCAGATTACGCGCAGAAAAAAAGGATCTCAAGAAGATCCTTTGA
TCTTTTCTACGGGGTCTGACGCTCAGTGGAACGAAAACTCACGTTAAGGGATTTTGGTCATGCATTCTAG
GTACTAAAACAATTCATCCAGTAAAATATAATATTTTATTTTCTCCCAATCAGGCTTGATCCCCAGTAAG
TCAAAAAATAGCTCGACATACTGTTCTTCCCCGATATCCTCCCTGATCGACCGGACGCAGAAGGCAATGT
CATACCACTTGTCCGCCCTGCCGCTTCTCCCAAGATCAATAAAGCCACTTACTTTGCCATCTTTCACAAA
GATGTTGCTGTCTCCCAGGTCGCCGTGGGAAAAGACAAGTTCCTCTTCGGGCTTTTCCGTCTTTAAAAAA
TCATACAGCTCGCGCGGATCTTTAAATGGAGTGTCTTCTTCCCAGTTTTCGCAATCCACATCGGCCAGAT
CGTTATTCAGTAAGTAATCCAATTCGGCTAAGCGGCTGTCTAAGCTATTCGTATAGGGACAATCCGATAT
GTCGATGGAGTGAAAGAGCCTGATGCACTCCGCATACAGCTCGATAATCTTTTCAGGGCTTTGTTCATCT
TCATACTCTTCCGAGCAAAGGACGCCATCGGCCTCACTCATGAGCAGATTGCTCCAGCCATCATGCCGTT
CAAAGTGCAGGACCTTTGGAACAGGCAGCTTTCCTTCCAGCCATAGCATCATGTCCTTTTCCCGTTCCAC
ATCATAGGTGGTCCCTTTATACCGGCTGTCCGTCATTTTTAAATATAGGTTTTCATTTTCTCCCACCAGC
TTATATACCTTAGCAGGAGACATTCCTTCCGTATCTTTTACGCAGCGGTATTTTTCGATCAGTTTTTTCA
ATTCCGGTGATATTCTCATTTTAGCCATTTATTATTTCCTTCCTCTTTTCTACAGTATTTAAAGATACCC
CAAGAAGCTAATTATAACAAGACGAACTCCAATTCACTGTTCCTTGCATTCTAAAACCTTAAATACCAGA
AAACAGCTTTTTCAAAGTTGTTTTCAAAGTTGGCGTATAACATAGTATCGACGGAGCCGATTTTGAAACC
GCGGTGATCACAGGCAGCAACGCTCTGTCATCGTTACAATCAACATGCTACCCTCCGCGAGATCATCCGT
GTTTCAAACCCGGCAGCTTAGTTGCCGTTCTTCCGAATAGCATCGGTAACATGAGCAAAGTCTGCCGCCT
TACAACGGCTCTCCCGCTGACGCCGTCCCGGACTGATGGGCTGCCTGTATCGAGTGGTGATTTTGTGCCG
AGCTGCCGGTCGGGGAGCTGTTGGCTGGCTGGTGGCAGGATATATTGTGGTGTAAACAAATTGACGCTTA
GACAACTTAATAACACATTGCGGACGTTTTTAATGTACTGAATTAACGCCGAATTAATTCGGGGGATCTG
GATTTTAGTACTGGATTTTGGTTTTAGGAATTAGAAATTTTATTGATAGAAGTATTTTACAAATACAAAT
ACATACTAAGGGTTTCTTATATGCTCAACACATGAGCGAAACCCTATAGGAACCCTAATTCCCTTATCTG
GGAACTACTCACACATTATTATGGAGAAAATAGAGCTTGTCGATCGTTAATTAATCACCTCCAAGATCCC
GGACGAGTGCTGGGGCGTCGGTTTCCACTATCGGCGAGTACTTCTACACAGCCATCGGTCCAGACGGCCG
CGCTTCTGCGGGCGATTTGTGTACGCCCGACAGTCCCGGCTCCGGATCGGACGATTGCGTCGCATCGACC
CTGCGCCCAAGCTGCATCATCGAAATTGCCGTCAACCAAGCTCTGATAGAGTTGGTCAAGACCAATGCGG
AGCATATACGCCCGGAGCCGCGGCGATCCTGCAAGCTCCGGATGCCTCCGCTCGAAGTAGCGCGTCTGCT
GCTCCATACAAGCCAACCACGGCCTCCAGAAGAAGATGTTGGCGACCTCGTATTGGGAATCCCCGAACAT
CGCCTCGCTCCAGTCAATGACCGCTGTTATGCGGCCATTGTCCGTCAGGACATTGTTGGAGCCGAAATCC
GCGTGCACGAGGTGCCGGACTTCGGGGCAGTCCTCGGCCCAAAGCATCAGCTCATCGAGAGCCTGCGCGA
CGGACGCACTGACGGTGTCGTCCATCACAGTTTGCCAGTGATACACATGGGGATCAGCAATCGCGCATAT
GAAATCACGCCATGTAGTGTATTGACCGATTCCTTGCGGTCCGAATGGGCCGAACCCGCTCGTCTGGCTA
AGATCGGCCGCAGCGATCGCATCCATGGCCTCCGCGACCGGCTGCAGAACAGCGGGCAGTTCGGTTTCAG
GCAGGTCTTGCAACGTGACACCCTGTGCACGGCGGGAGATGCAATAGGTCAGGCTCTCGCTGAATTCCCC
AATGTCAAGCACTTCCGGAATCGGGAGCGCGGCCGATGCAAAGTGCCGATAAACATAACGATCTTTGTAG
AAACCATCGGCGCAGCTATTTACCCGCAGGACATATCCACGCCCTCCTACATCGAAGCTGAAAGCACGAG
ATTCTTCGCCCTCCGAGAGCTGCATCAGGTCGGACACGCTGTCGAACTTTTCGATCAGAAACTTCTCGAC
AGACGTCGCGGTGAGTTCAGGCTTTTTCATCCTAGGAGAGATAGATTTGTAGAGAGAGACTGGTGATTTC
AGCGTGTCCTCTCCAAATGAAATGAACTTCCTTATATAGAGGAAGGGTCTTGCGAAGGATAGTGGGATTG
TGCGTCATCCCTTACGTCAGTGGAGATATCACATCAATCCACTTGCTTTGAAGACGTGGTTGGAACGTCT
TCTTTTTCCACGATGCTCCTCGTGGGTGGGGGTCCATCTTTGGGACCACTGTCGGCAGAGGCATCTTGAA
CGATAGCCTTTCCTTTATCGCAATGATGGCATTTGTAGGTGCCACCTTCCTTTTCTACTGTCCTTTTGAT
GAAGTGACAGATAGCTGGGCAATGGAATCCGAGGAGGTTTCCCGATATTACCCTTTGTTGAAAAGTCTCA
ATAGCCCTTTGGTCTTCTGAGACTGTATCTTTGATATTCTTGGAGTAGACGAGAGTGTCGTGCTCCACCA
TGTTCACATCAATCCACTTGCTTTGAAGACGTGGTTGGAACGTCTTCTTTTTCCACGATGCTCCTCGTGG
GTGGGGGTCCATCTTTGGGACCACTGTCGGCAGAGGCATCTTGAACGATAGCCTTTCCTTTATCGCAATG
ATGGCATTTGTAGGTGCCACCTTCCTTTTCTACTGTCCTTTTGATGAAGTGACAGATAGCTGGGCAATGG
AATCCGAGGAGGTTTCCCGATATTACCCTTTGTTGAAAAGTCTCAATAGCCCTTTGGTCTTCTGAGACTG
TATCTTTGATATTCTTGGAGTAGACGAGAGTGTCGTGCTCCACCATGTCGACTATCGGACGAGCTCAAAG
TTTAACGCGTTAGCAGAAGGCATGTTGTTGTGACTCCGAGGGGTTGCCTCAAACTCTATCTTATAACCGG
CGTGGAGGCATGGAGGCAGGGGTATTTTGGTCATTTTAATAGATAGTGGAAAATGACGTGGAATTTACTT
AAAGACGAAGTCTTTGCGACAAGGGGGGGCCCACGCCGAATTTAATATTACCGGCGTGGCCCCCCCTTAT
CGCGAGTGCTTTAGCACGAGCGGTCCAGATTTAAAGTAGAAAATTTCCCGCCCACTAGGGTTAAAGGTGT
TCACACTATAAAAGCATATACGATGTGATGGTATTTGATGGAGCGTATATTGTATCAGGTATTTCCGTTG
GATACGAATTATTCGTACGACCCTCGGCGCGCCGAGAACTTCCAGAGCTTTGGGTACGTCACCTGATAGT
TTAAACGGTCCCCAGATTTGCCTTTTCAATTTCAGAAAGAATGCTAACCCACAGATGGTTAGAGAGGCTT
ACGCAGCAGGTCTCATCAAGACGATCTACCCGAGCAATAATCTCCAGGAAATCAAATACCTTCCCAAGAA
GGTTAAAGATGCAGTCAAAAGATTCAGGACTAACTGCATCAAGAACACAGAGAAAGATATATTTCTCAAG
ATCAGAAGTACTATTCCAGTATGGACGATTCAAGGCTTGCTTCACAAACCAAGGCAAGTAATAGAGATTG
GAGTCTCTAAAAAGGTAGTTCCCACTGAATCAAAGGCCATGGAGTCAAAGATTCAAATAGAGGACCTAAC
AGAACTCGCCGTAAAGACTGGCGAACAGTTCATACAGAGTCTCTTACGACTCAATGACAAGAAGAAAATC
TTCGTCAACATGGTGGAGCACGACACACTTGTCTACTCCAAAAATATCAAAGATACAGTCTCAGAAGACC
AAAGGGCAATTGAGACTTTTCAACAAAGGGTAATATCCGGAAACCTCCTCGGATTCCATTGCCCAGCTAT
CTGTCACTTTATTGTGAAGATAGTGGAAAAGGAAGGTGGCTCCTACAAATGCCATCATTGCGATAAAGGA
AAGGCCATCGTTGAAGATGCCTCTGCCGACAGTGGTCCCAAAGATGGACCCCCACCCACGAGGAGCATCG
TGGAAAAAGAAGACGTTCCAACCACGTCTTCAAAGCAAGTGGATTGATGTGATATCTCCACTGACGTAAG
GGATGACGCACAATCCCACTATCCTTCGCAAGACCCTTCCTCTATATAAGGAAGTTCATTTCATTTGGAG
AGAACACGGGGGACTCTAGAATGGTGAGTAAAGGAGAAGAACTTTTCACTGGAGTTGTCCCAATTCTTGT
TGAATTAGATGGTGATGTTAATGGGCACAAATTTTCTGTCAGTGGAGAGGGTGAAGGTGATGCAACATAC
GGAAAACTTACCCTTAAATTTATTTGCACTACTGGAAAACTACCTGTTCCATGGCCAACCCTGGTCACCA
CCCTGACCTACGGCGTGCAGTGCTTCTCCCGTTACCCTGATCATATGAAGCGGCACGACTTCTTCAAGAG
CGCCATGCCTGAGGGATACGTGCAGGAGAGGACCATCTTCTTCAAGGACGACGGGAACTACAAGACACGT
GCTGAAGTCAAGTTTGAGGGAGACACCCTCGTCAACAGGATCGAGCTTAAGGGAATCGATTTCAAGGAGG
ACGGAAACATCCTCGGCCACAAGTTGGAATACAACTACAACTCCCACAACGTATACATCATGGCCGACAA
GCAAAAGAACGGCATCAAAGCCAACTTCAAGACCCGCCACAACATCGAAGACGGCGGCGTGCAACTCGCT
GATCATTATCAACAAAATACTCCAATTGGCGATGGCCCTGTCCTTTTACCAGACAACCATTACCTGTCCA
CACAATCTGCCCTTTCGAAAGATCCCAACGAAAAGAGAGACCACATGGTCCTTCTTGAGTTTGTAACAGC
TGCTGGGATTACACATGGCATGGATGAACTATACAAATAAAGCTCGAATTTCCCCGATCGTTCAAACATT
TGGCAATAAAGTTTCTTAAGATTGAATCCTGTTGCCGGTCTTGCGATGATTATCATATAATTTCTGTTGA
ATTACGTTAAGCATGTAATAATTAACATGTAATGCATGACGTTATTTATGAGATGGGTTTTTATGATTAG
AGTCCCGCAATTATACATTTAATACGCGATAGAAAACAAAATATAGCGCGCAAACTAGGATAAATTATCG
CGCGCGGTGTCATCTATGTTACTAGATCGTGGGCCCAGCTCCAGACGTCGCGGTGGTGGCTCGAGCGCGT
AGTCCTCGGTAATATCGCAGAACAAAAGTACCTGATATCGAGTGTACTTCAAGTCAGTGGGAAATCAATA
AAATGATTATTTTATGAATATATTTCATTGTGCAAGTAGATAGAAATTACATATGTTACATAACACACGA
AATAAACAAAAAAAGACAATCCAAAAACAAACACCCCAAAAAAAATAATCACTTTAGATAAACTCGTATG
AGGAGAGGCACGTTCAGTGACTCGACGATTCCCGAGCAAAAAAAGTCTCCCCGTCACACATGTAGTGGGT
GACGCAATTATCTTTAAAGTAATCCTTCTGTTGACTTGTCATTGATAACATCCAGTCTTCGTCAGGATTG
CAAAGAATTATAGAAGGGATCCCACCTTTTATTTTCTTCTTTTTTCCATATTTAGGGTTGACAGTGAAAT
CAGACTGGCAACCTATTAATTGCTTCCACAATGGGACGAACTTGAAGGGGATGTCGTCGATGATATTATA
GGTGGCGTGTTCATCGTAGTTGGTGAAATCGATGGTACCGTTCCAATAGTTGTGTCGTCCGAGACTTCTA
GCCCAGGTGGTCTTTCCGGTACGAGTTGGTCCGCAGATGTAGAGGCTGGGGTGTCGGATTCCATTCCTTC
CATTGTCCTTGTTAAATCGGCCATCCATTCAAGGTCAGATTGAGCTTGTTGGTATGAGACAGGATGTATG
TAAGTATAAGCGTCTATGCTTACATGGTATAGATGGGTTTCCCTCCAGGAGTGTAGATCTTCGTGGCAGC
GAAGATCTGATTCTGTGAAGGGCGACACATACGGTTCAGGTTGTGGAGGGAATAATTTGTTGGCTGAATA
TTCCAGCCATTGAAGCTTTGTTGCCCATTCATGAGGGAATTCTTCCTTGATCATGTCAAGATATTCCTCC
TTAGACGTTGCAGTCTGGATAATAGTTCTCCATCGTGCGTCAGATTTGCGAGGAGAAACCTTATGATCTC
GGAAATCTCCTCTGGTTTTAATATCTCCGTCCTTTGATATGTAATCAAGGACTTGTTTAGAGTTTCTAGC
TGGCTGGATATTAGGGTGATTTCCTTCAAAATCGAAAAAAGAAGGATCCCTAATACAAGGTTTTTTATCA
AGCTGGAGAAGAGCATGATAGTGGGTAGTGCCATCTTGATGAAGCTCAGAAGCAACACCAAGGAAGAAAA
TAAGAAAAGGTGTGAGTTTCTCCCAGAGAAACTGGAATAAATCATCTCTTTGAGATGAGCACTTGGGATA
GGTAAGGAAAACATATTTAGATTGGAGTCTGAAGTTCTTACTAGCAGAAGGCATGTTGTTGTGACTCCGA
GGGGTTGCCTCAAACTCTATCTTATAACCGGCGTGGAGGCATGGAGGCAGGGGTATTTTGGTCATTTTAA
TAGATAGTGGAAAATGACGTGGAATTTACTTAAAGACGAAGTCTTTGCGACAAGGGGGGGCCCACGCCGA
ATTTAATATTACCGGCGTGGCCCCCCCTTATCGCGAGTGCTTTAGCACGAGCGGTCCAGATTTAAAGTAG
AAAATTTCCCGCCCACTAGGGTTAAAGGTGTTCACACTATAAAAGCATATACGATGTGATGGTATTTGAT
GGAGCGTATATTGTATCAGGTATTTCCGTTGGATACGAATTATTCGTACGACCCTCATAGTTTAAACTAT
CAGTGTTTGACAGGATATATTGGCGGGTAAACCTAAGAGAAAAGAGCGTTTATTAGAATAATCGGATATT
TAAAAGGGCGTGAAAAGGTTTATCCGTTCGTCCATTTGTATGTGCATGCCAACCACAGGGTTCCCCTCGG
GATCAAAGTACTTTGATCCAACCCCTCCGCTGCTATAGTGCAGTCGGCTTCTGACGTTCAGTGCAGCCGT
CTTCTGAAAACGACATGTCGCACAAGTCCTAAGTTACGCGACAGGCTGCCGCCCTGCCCTTTTCCTGGCG
TTTTCTTGTCGCGTGTTTTAGTCGCATAAAGTAGAATACTTGCGACTAGAACCGGAGACATTACGCCATG
AACAAGAGCGCCGCCGCTGGCCTGCTGGGCTATGCCCGCGTCAGCACCGACGACCAGGACTTGACCAACC
AACGGGCCGAACTGCACGCGGCCGGCTGCACCAAGCTGTTTTCCGAGAAGATCACCGGCACCAGGCGCGA
CCGCCCGGAGCTGGCCAGGATGCTTGACCACCTACGCCCTGGCGACGTTGTGACAGTGACCAGGCTAGAC
CGCCTGGCCCGCAGCACCCGCGACCTACTGGACATTGCCGAGCGCATCCAGGAGGCCGGCGCGGGCCTGC
GTAGCCTGGCAGAGCCGTGGGCCGACACCACCACGCCGGCCGGCCGCATGGTGTTGACCGTGTTCGCCGG
CATTGCCGAGTTCGAGCGTTCCCTAATCATCGACCGCACCCGGAGCGGGCGCGAGGCCGCCAAGGCCCGA
GGCGTGAAGTTTGGCCCCCGCCCTACCCTCACCCCGGCACAGATCGCGCACGCCCGCGAGCTGATCGACC
AGGAAGGCCGCACCGTGAAAGAGGCGGCTGCACTGCTTGGCGTGCATCGCTCGACCCTGTACCGCGCACT
TGAGCGCAGCGAGGAAGTGACGCCCACCGAGGCCAGGCGGCGCGGTGCCTTCCGTGAGGACGCATTGACC
GAGGCCGACGCCCTGGCGGCCGCCGAGAATGAACGCCAAGAGGAACAAGCATGAAACCGCACCAGGACGG
CCAGGACGAACCGTTTTTCATTACCGAAGAGATCGAGGCGGAGATGATCGCGGCCGGGTACGTGTTCGAG
CCGCCCGCGCACGGCTCAACCGTGCGGCTGCATGAAATCCTGGCCGGTTTGTCTGATGCCAAGCTGGCGG
CCTGGCCGGCCAGCTTGGCCGCTGAAGAAACCGAGCGCCGCCGTCTAAAAAGGTGATGTGTATTTGAGTA
AAACAGCTTGCGTCATGCGGTCGCTGCGTATATGATGCGATGAGTAAATAAACAAATACGCAAGGGGAAC
GCATGAAGGTTATCGCTGTACTTAACCAGAAAGGCGGGTCAGGCAAGACGACCATCGCAACCCATCTAGC
CCGCGCCCTGCAACTCGCCGGGGCCGATGTTCTGTTAGTCGATTCCGATCCCCAGGGCAGTGCCCGCGAT
TGGGCGGCCGTGCGGGAAGATCAACCGCTAACCGTTGTCGGCATCGACCGCCCGACGATTGACCGCGACG
TGAAGGCCATCGGCCGGCGCGACTTCGTAGTGATCGACGGAGCGCCCCAGGCGGCGGACTTGGCTGTGTC
CGCGATCAAGGCAGCCGACTTCGTGCTGATTCCGGTGCAGCCAAGCCCTTACGACATATGGGCCACCGCC
GACCTGGTGGAGCTGGTTAAGCAGCGCATTGAGGTCACGGATGGAAGGCTACAAGCGGCCTTTGTCGTGT
CGCGGGCGATCAAAGGCACGCGCATCGGCGGTGAGGTTGCCGAGGCGCTGGCCGGGTACGAGCTGCCCAT
TCTTGAGTCCCGTATCACGCAGCGCGTGAGCTACCCAGGCACTGCCGCCGCCGGCACAACCGTTCTTGAA
TCAGAACCCGAGGGCGACGCTGCCCGCGAGGTCCAGGCGCTGGCCGCTGAAATTAAATCAAAACTCATTT
GAGTTAATGAGGTAAAGAGAAAATGAGCAAAAGCACAAACACGCTAAGTGCCGGCCGTCCGAGCGCACGC
AGCAGCAAGGCTGCAACGTTGGCCAGCCTGGCAGACACGCCAGCCATGAAGCGGGTCAACTTTCAGTTGC
CGGCGGAGGATCACACCAAGCTGAAGATGTACGCGGTACGCCAAGGCAAGACCATTACCGAGCTGCTATC
TGAATACATCGCGCAGCTACCAGAGTAAATGAGCAAATGAATAAATGAGTAGATGAATTTTAGCGGCTAA
AGGAGGCGGCATGGAAAATCAAGAACAACCAGGCACCGACGCCGTGGAATGCCCCATGTGTGGAGGAACG
GGCGGTTGGCCAGGCGTAAGCGGCTGGGTTGCCTGCCGGCCCTGCAATGGCACTGGAACCCCCAAGCCCG
AGGAATCGGCGTGAGCGGTCGCAAA
Features (pLannotate 1.2.2; 19 found; start..end, strand, type, name):
   1125..1319    +  rep_origin     pVS1 oriV: origin of replication for the Pseudomonas plasmid pVS1 (Heeb et al., 2000)
   1522..1561    +  CDS            rop (fragment): Rop protein, which maintains plasmids at low copy number; rop
   1663..1803    +  misc_feature   bom: basis of mobility region from pBR322
   1989..2577    -  rep_origin     ori: high-copy-number ColE1/pMB1/pBR322/pUC origin of replication
   2664..3458    -  CDS            KanR: aminoglycoside phosphotransferase; aphA-3; confers resistance to kanamycin
   3883..3907    +  misc_feature   LB T-DNA repeat: left border repeat from nopaline C58 T-DNA
   3985..4159    -  polyA_signal   CaMV poly(A) signal: cauliflower mosaic virus polyadenylation signal
   4200..5210    -  CDS            HygR: aminoglycoside phosphotransferase from E. coli; aph(4)-Ia; confers resistance to hygromycin
   5249..5925    -  promoter       CaMV 35S promoter (enhanced): cauliflower mosaic virus 35S promoter with a duplicated enhancer region
   6338..6394    +  CDS            MP_BEYDV (fragment): Protein inferred from homology: Swiss-Prot protein existence level 3. Involved in the viral transport within, and between cells. From Bean yellow dwarf virus (BeYDV).
   6941..7282    +  promoter       CaMV 35S promoter: strong constitutive promoter from cauliflower mosaic virus
   7301..8017    +  CDS            sg12: sg12 is a basic (constitutively fluorescent) long stokes shift fluorescent protein published in 1997, derived from Aequorea victoria.
   8036..8288    +  terminator     NOS terminator: nopaline synthase terminator and poly(A) signal
   8769..9644    -  CDS            REPA_BEYDV: Experimental evidence at protein level: Swiss-Prot protein existence level 1. Implicated in enhancement of V-sense gene expression. Acts a an inhibitor of C-sense gene transcription. From Bean yellow dwarf virus (BeYDV).
   9939..9995    +  CDS            MP_BEYDV (fragment): Protein inferred from homology: Swiss-Prot protein existence level 3. Involved in the viral transport within, and between cells. From Bean yellow dwarf virus (BeYDV).
  10018..10042   +  misc_feature   RB T-DNA repeat: right border repeat from nopaline C58 T-DNA
  10382..10783   +  CDS            Y4CG_SINFN (fragment): Protein inferred from homology: Swiss-Prot protein existence level 3. From Sinorhizobium fredii (strain NBRC 101917 / NGR234).
  11343..11972   +  CDS            pVS1 StaA: stability protein from the Pseudomonas plasmid pVS1 (Heeb et al., 2000)
  12401..1059    +  CDS            pVS1 RepA (across the origin): replication protein from the Pseudomonas plasmid pVS1 (Heeb et al., 2000)
