[The description below was written by a language model from this plasmid's Addgene catalogue record and pLannotate feature annotations shown in this document.]
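Description:
pLSLGFP.R is a plant T-DNA binary plasmid built on pCAMBIA1300 that carries a self-contained geminivirus replicon derived from bean yellow dwarf virus (BeYDV). The backbone provides a high-copy ColE1/pBR322-type origin with the bom mobilisation region for propagation in E. coli. It also carries the pVS1 oriV, RepA and StaA functions, which allow replication and stable maintenance in Agrobacterium, and a kanamycin resistance gene (aphA-3) for bacterial selection. Between the nopaline-type left and right T-DNA borders, next to the left border, sits a hygromycin phosphotransferase gene. It is driven by an enhanced CaMV 35S promoter, ends in the CaMV poly(A) signal, and serves as the plant selectable marker.

The payload is an "LSL" (LIR–SIR–LIR) cassette. LIR and SIR are the long and short intergenic regions of the virus. Neither is annotated by name in the feature tables, but two identical short BeYDV movement-protein fragments flank the cassette. These fragments probably mark the duplicated LIR copies. Within the cassette, a jellyfish (Aequorea victoria) GFP is placed between the LIR and SIR. The record describes its promoter as 2x35S, although the annotation calls only a single 35S promoter unit, and the gene is followed by a NOS terminator. On the opposite strand lies the BeYDV Rep/RepA coding region, which the record says is expressed from the complementary-sense LIR promoter.

Because Rep lies inside the repeated LIRs, this is a single-component system. After T-DNA delivery, Rep should release and circularise the LIR-flanked segment and amplify it by rolling-circle replication. GFP then reports on replicon formation and expression. The construct comes from work on DNA replicons for plant genome engineering. The two sequence records (depositor-assembled and sequencing-derived) give the same feature layout, differing by one nucleotide in length and by small coordinate shifts.
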