Addgene plasmid #51501: pLSLGFP.R
Purpose: Single component LSL vector with GFP. Rep is expressed from the complementary sense LIR promoter. GFP is between LIR and SIR and is driven from a 2X35S promoter. Rep is within the replicon
Depositing lab: Daniel Voytas. Publication: DNA Replicons for Plant Genome Engineering. Baltes NJ, Gil-Humanes J, Cermak T, Atkins PA, Voytas DF. Plant Cell. 2014 Jan;26(1):151-63. doi: 10.1105/tpc.113.119792 PubMed 24443519.
Backbone
  Vector backbone: pCAMBIA1300
  Backbone size w/o insert (bp): 10531
  Total vector size (bp): 12417
  Vector type: plant T-DNA plasmid
  Selectable markers: Hygromycin
Growth in bacteria
  Bacterial resistance: Kanamycin, 50 μg/mL
  Growth temperature: 37°C
  Growth strain: DH5alpha
  Copy number: High Copy
Gene/Insert
  Gene/Insert name: GFP
  Species: jellyfish
  Insert size (bp): 900
  Promoter: 2x35S
  Cloning method: Restriction Enzyme; 5′ cloning site PmlI (destroyed during cloning); 3′ cloning site PmlI (destroyed during cloning)
  Sequencing primers: 5′ atggtgagtaaaggagaaga; 3′ ttatttgtatagttcatccatg
Resource information
  A portion of this plasmid was derived from a plasmid made by: GFP was amplified by PCR using pTC23 as a template.
Terms and licenses: Academic/Nonprofit Terms; Industry Terms: Not Available to Industry
Depositor comments: Note that there may be some minor discrepancies between Addgene's quality control sequence and the depositor's assembled sequence. These discrepancies are not in functionally relevant regions of the plasmid.
How to cite: pLSLGFP.R was a gift from Daniel Voytas (Addgene plasmid # 51501 ; http://n2t.net/addgene:51501 ; RRID:Addgene_51501)
