>Addgene plasmid #51501 | pLSLGFP.R | addgene partial sequence | sequence record 81423 | RB-F1 5'-ggataaaccttttcacgccc-3'
TTATTCTAATAAACGCTCTTTTCTCTTAGGTTTACCCGCCAATATATCCTGTCAAACACTGATAGTTTAA
ACTATGAGGGTCGTACGAATAATTCGTATCCAACGGAAATACCTGATACAATATACGCTCCATCAAATAC
CATCACATCGTATATGCTTTTATAGTGTGAACACCTTTAACCCTAGTGGGCGGGAAATTTTCTACTTTAA
ATCTGGACCGCTCGTGCTAAAGCACTCGCGATAAGGGGG
