>Addgene plasmid #51501 | pLSLGFP.R | addgene partial sequence | sequence record 81424 | GFP-R 5'-CCATCTAATTCAACAAGAATTGGGACAAC-3'
TCCAGTGAAAAGTTCTTCTCCTTTACTCACCATTCTAGAGTCCCCCGTGTTCTCTCCAAATGAAATGAAC
TTCCTTATATAGAGGAAGGGTCTTGCGAAGGATAGTGGGATTGTGCGTCATCCCTTACGTCAGTGGAGAT
ATCACATCAATCCACTTGCTTTGAAGACGTGGTTGGAACGTCTTCTTTTTCCACGATGCTCCTCGTGGGT
GGGGGTCCATCTTTGGGACCACTGTCGGCAGAGGCATCTTCAACGATGGCCTTTCCTTTATCGCAATGAT
GGCATTTGTAGGAGCCACCTTCCTTTTCCACTATCTTCACAATAAAGTGACAGATAGCTGGGCAATGGAA
TCCGAGGAGGTTTCCGGATATTACCCTTTGTTGAAAAGTCTCAATTGCCCTTTGGTCTTCTGAGACTGTA
TCTTTGATATTTTTGGAGTAGACAAGTGTGTCGTGCTCCACCATGTTGACGAAGATTTTCTTCTTGTCAT
TGAGTCGTAAGAGACTCTGTATGAACTGTTCGCCAGTCTTTACGGCGAGTTCTGTTAGGTCCTCTATTTG
AATCTTTGACTCCATGGCCTTTGATTCAGTGGGAACTACCTTTTTAGAGACTCCAATCTCTATTACTTGC
CTTGGTTTGTGAAGCAAGCCTTGAATCGTCCATACTGGAATAGTACTTCTGATCTTGAGAAATATATCTT
TCTCTGTGTTCTTGATGCAGTTAGTCCTGAATCTTTTGACTGCATCTTTAACCTTCTTGGGAAGGTATTT
GATTTCCTGGAGATTATTGCTCGGGTAGATCGTCTTGATGAGACCTGCTGCGTAAGCCTCTCTAACCATC
TGTGGGTTAGCATTCTTTCTGAAATTGAAAAGGCAAATCTGGGGACCGTTTAAACTATCAGGTGACGTAC
CCAAAGCTCTGGAAGTTCTCGGCGCGCCGAGGGTCGTACGAATAATTCGTATCCAACGGAAATACCTGAT
ACAATATACGCTCCATCAAATACCATCACATCGTATATGCTTTTATAGTGTGAACACCTTTAACCCTAGT
GGGCGGGAAA
