>Addgene plasmid #51501 | pLSLGFP.R | addgene partial sequence | sequence record 81425 | GFP-F 5'-GGTCCTTCTTGAGTTTGTAAC-3'
CATGGCATGGATGAACTATACAAATAAAGCTCGAATTTCCCCGATCGTTCAAACATTTGGCAATAAAGTT
TCTTAAGATTGAATCCTGTTGCCGGTCTTGCGATGATTATCATATAATTTCTGTTGAATTACGTTAAGCA
TGTAATAATTAACATGTAATGCATGACGTTATTTATGAGATGGGTTTTTATGATTAGAGTCCCGCAATTA
TACATTTAATACGCGATAGAAAACAAAATATAGCGCGCAAACTAGGATAAATTATCGCGCGCGGTGTCAT
CTATGTTACTAGATCGTGGGCCCAGCTCCAGACGTCGCGGTGGTGGCTCGAGCGCGTAGTCCTCGGTAAT
ATCGCAGAACAAAAGTACCTGATATCGAGTGTACTTCAAGTCAGTGGGAAATCAATAAAATGATTATTTT
ATGAATATATTTCATTGTGCAAGTAGATAGAAATTACATATGTTACATAACACACGAAATAAACAAAAAA
AGACAATCCAAAAACAAACACCCCAAAAAAAATAATCACTTTAGATAAACTCGTATGAGGAGAGGCACGT
TCAGTGACTCGACGATTCCCGAGCAAAAAAAGTCTCCCCGTCACACATGTAGTGGGTGACGCAATTATCT
TTAAAGTAATCCTTCTGTTGACTTGTCATTGATAACATCCAGTCTTCGTCAGGATTGCAAAGAATTATAG
AAGGGATCCCACCTTTTATTTTCTTCTTTTTTCCATATTTAGGGTTGACAGTGAAATCAGACTGGCAACC
TATTAATTGCTTCCACAATGGGACGAACTTGAAGGGGATGTCGTCGATGATATTATAGGTGGCGTGTTCA
TCGTAGTTGGTGAAATCGATGGTACCGTTCCAATAGTTGTGTCGTCCGAGACTTCTAGCCCAGGTGGTCT
TTCCGGTACGAGTTGGTCCGCAGATGTAGAGGCTGGGGTGTCGGATTCCATTCCTTCCATTGTCCTTGTT
AAATCGGCCATCCATTCAAGGTCAGATTGAGCTTGTTGGTATGAGACAGGATGTATGTAAGTATAAGCGT
CTATGCTTACATGGTATAGATGGG
